>Addgene plasmid #42175 | pcDNA3-GFP-IMP2-2 | depositor partial sequence | sequence record 56917 | T7 primer used
CCAGCTGATGTTAGCTTGGTACGAGCTCGGATCCACTAGTCCAGTGTGGTGGAATTGCCCTTGATGATGA
ACAAGCTTTACATCGGGAACCTGAGCCCCGCCGTCACCGCCGACGACCTCCGGCAGCTCTTTGGGGACAG
GAAGCTGCCCCTGGCGGGACAGGTCCTGCTGAAGTCCGGCTACGCCTTCGTGGACTACCCCGACCAGAAC
TGGGCCATCCGCGCCATCGAGACCCTCTCGGGTAAAGTGGAATTGCATGGGAAAATCATGGAAGTTGATT
ACTCAGTCTCTAAAAAGCTAAGGAGCAGGAAAATTCAGATTCGAAACATCCCTCCTCACCTGCAGTGGGA
GGTGTTGGATGGACTTTTGGCTCAATATGGGACAGTGGAGAATGTGGAACAAGTCAACACAGACACAGAA
ACCGCCGTTGTCAACGTCACATATGCAACAAGAGAAGAAGCAAAAATAGCCATGGAGAAGCTAAGCGGGC
ATCAGTTTGAGAACTACTCCTTCAAGATTTCCTACATCCCGGATGAAGAGGTGAGCTCCCCTTCGCCCCC
TCAGCGAGCCCAGCGTGGGGACCACTCTTCCCGGGAGCAAGGCCACGCCCCTGGGGGCACTTCTCAGGCC
AGACAGATTGATTTCCCGCTGCGGATCCTGGTCCCCACCCAGTTTGTTGGTGCCATCATCGGAAAGGAGG
GCTTGACCATAAAGAACATCACTAAGCAGACCCAGTCCCGGGTAGATATCCATAGAAAAGAGAACTCTGG
AGCTGCAGAGAAGCCTGTCACCATCCATGCCACCCCAGAGGGGACTTCTGAAGCATGCCGCATGATTCTT
GAAATCATGCAGAAAGAGGCAGATGAGACCAAACTAGCCGAAGAGATTCCTCTGAAAATCTTGGCACACA
ATGGCTTGGTTGGAAGACTGATTGGAAAAGAAGGCAGAAATTTGAAGAAAATTGAACATGAAACA
