>Addgene plasmid #42175 | pcDNA3-GFP-IMP2-2 | addgene partial sequence | sequence record 65320 | GFPfusionREV 5'-CTCCACTGACAGAAAATTTG-3'
ATTGGGACAACTCCAGTGAAAAGTTCTTCTCCTTTGCTAGCCATTCTAGACTCGAGCGGCCGCCACTGTG
CTGGATATCTGCAGAATTGCCCTTCTTGCTGCGCTGTGAGGCGACTCCCTGAGGGTATTTCTGCTCCTGC
TGCTTCACCTGTTGTACAATTTCCCTGATCTTGCGCTGTGCAGTCTGGCTAGCAAAGAAGTGCCCGATAA
TTCTGACGATCACTTCCTCATTTTCATCTGGCGTTTGGTCACGAGGCACGATGACTTCTGCACTGGTTAA
GTTCTGCAGTTCGTTCACGGTCTTGCCACCTTTGCCAATCACCCGGCCAGCTGTGGAAGAGGGCACTCTG
ATATGCGCTTCCAGCTTCACTTCTTCTTTGGGGTTAAAGAAGTTTTCCTCTTTCAGTTTCCCAAAGATCC
GTCCCTGGGCCTTGAACTGGGCTTCCGGTGGCCCGGTGATGATGACCATCCTTTCGCTGACGTCTGGGCC
TTCCGCAGGGGCAATCTTGATAGAGGCTCCGGCGAATCTCGCCAGCTGTTTGATGTGTGCCCCCTTCTTC
CCGATGATGGCGCCCACAGCCTGGGTTGGGATGAAGAGATTCACAATCTCCTGCTCTGGATAAGAGTGAT
GATGCGGGAACGGGCCAAACTGGTGATGGGGGTACAGGCTGGAGAAGTATCCGGAGTGGGTGTTAACAGC
CAGCATATCATTTTCAAAGGCCTCACGCAGCTTCTTCATAATCTCTATCTCAGCACTGGCACAGGCCTCA
ACTGTGCCCTTCACAGTGATGGTTCTTTCCGGGTTGTATATGCTCAAATCCTGCAAAGATGAGATTGTTA
TCTTGGTCCCTGTTTCATGT
