[The description below was written by a language model from this plasmid's Addgene catalogue record.]
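Description:
pcDNA3-GFP-IMP2-2 is a mammalian expression plasmid built on the commercial pcDNA3.1/CT-GFP TOPO backbone, into which the coding sequence for the human insulin-like growth factor 2 mRNA binding protein 2 splice variant IMP2-2 (also called p62 or IGF2BP2-2) was inserted by TOPO cloning. The insert is about 1.7 kb, giving a total plasmid size of roughly 7.8 kb. The plasmid is propagated in E. coli under ampicillin selection, and it carries a neomycin resistance marker so that transfected mammalian cells can be selected with G418, for example to derive stable lines. The record lists the copy number as unknown.

The IMP2-2 open reading frame is fused in frame to GFP at its C terminus, so the expressed product is an IMP2-2–GFP fusion whose expression and subcellular distribution can be followed by fluorescence. The only promoter listed in the record is T7, which lies upstream of the cloning site and also serves as the forward sequencing primer site; T7 would support in vitro transcription. The record does not name the promoter that drives expression in mammalian cells, although pcDNA3.1-series vectors generally use a CMV immediate-early promoter for this. No feature table is provided, so other backbone elements such as the origin of replication and polyadenylation signals cannot be confirmed here.

The associated publication concerns the role of p62/IMP2-2 in hepatocellular carcinoma and its antiapoptotic action independent of IGF2/PI3K signalling, which indicates that the construct is intended for overexpressing tagged IMP2-2 in cultured mammalian cells to study its function.
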