Addgene plasmid #42175: pcDNA3-GFP-IMP2-2
Depositing lab: Alexandra Kiemer. Publication: IGF2 mRNA binding protein p62/IMP2-2 in hepatocellular carcinoma: antiapoptotic action is independent of IGF2/PI3K signaling. Kessler SM, Pokorny J, Zimmer V, Laggai S, Lammert F, Bohle RM, Kiemer AK. Am J Physiol Gastrointest Liver Physiol. 2013 Feb 15;304(4):G328-36. doi: 10.1152/ajpgi.00005.2012. Epub 2012 Dec 20. PubMed 23257922.
Backbone
  Vector backbone: pcDNA3.1/CT-GFP TOPO
  Backbone manufacturer: invitrogen
  Backbone size w/o insert (bp): 6157
  Total vector size (bp): 7828
  Vector type: Mammalian Expression
  Selectable markers: Neomycin (select with G418)
Growth in bacteria
  Bacterial resistance: Ampicillin, 100 μg/mL
  Growth temperature: 37°C
  Growth strain: Top10
  Copy number: Unknown
Gene/Insert
  Gene/Insert name: Insulin-like growth factor 2 mRNA binding protein 2-2 (alt name: IMP2-2, p62, IGF2BP2-2)
  Species: H. sapiens (human)
  Insert size (bp): 1671
  GenBank ID: NM_001007225.1
  Entrez Gene: IGF2BP2 (a.k.a. IMP-2, IMP2, VICKZ2)
  Promoter: T7
  Tag / fusion protein: GFP (C terminal on insert)
  Cloning method: TOPO Cloning
  Sequencing primers: 5′ TAATACGACTCACTATAGGG; 3′ GGGTAAGCTTTCCGTATGTAGC
Terms and licenses: Academic/Nonprofit Terms; Industry Terms: Not Available to Industry
How to cite: pcDNA3-GFP-IMP2-2 was a gift from Alexandra Kiemer (Addgene plasmid # 42175 ; http://n2t.net/addgene:42175 ; RRID:Addgene_42175)
